>Addgene plasmid #186602 | Rtn2b-NTD1-135-mNeon | addgene full sequence | sequence record 369210 | Addgene NGS Result
CGTTACATAACTTACGGTAAATGGCCCGCCTGGCTGACCGCCCAACGACCCCCGCCCATTGACGTCAATA
ATGACGTATGTTCCCATAGTAACGCCAATAGGGACTTTCCATTGACGTCAATGGGTGGAGTATTTACGGT
AAACTGCCCACTTGGCAGTACATCAAGTGTATCATATGCCAAGTACGCCCCCTATTGACGTCAATGACGG
TAAATGGCCCGCCTGGCATTATGCCCAGTACATGACCTTATGGGACTTTCCTACTTGGCAGTACATCTAC
GTATTAGTCATCGCTATTACCATGGTGATGCGGTTTTGGCAGTACATCAATGGGCGTGGATAGCGGTTTG
ACTCACGGGGATTTCCAAGTCTCCACCCCATTGACGTCAATGGGAGTTTGTTTTGGCACCAAAATCAACG
GGACTTTCCAAAATGTCGTAACAACTCCGCCCCATTGACGCAAATGGGCGGTAGGCGTGTACGGTGGGAG
GTCTATATAAGCAGAGCTGGTTTAGTGAACCGTCAGATCCGCTAGCGCTACCGGACTCAGATCTCGAGAT
GGGGCAGGTCCTGCCGGTCTTCGCCCACTGCAAAGAAGCTCCGTCTACAGCCTCCTCAACTCCTGATTCC
ACAGAAGGAGGGAACGACGACTCTGATTTTCGAGAGCTGCACACAGCCCGGGAATTCTCAGAGGAGGACG
AGGAGGAGACCACGTCGCAGGACTGGGGCACCCCCCGGGAGCTGACCTTCTCCTACATCGCCTTTGATGG
TGTAGTGGGCTCCGGGGGCCGCAGGGATTCAACTGCCCGCCGCCCCCGCCCCCAGGGCCGCTCAGTCTCG
GAACCACGAGACCAGCACCCTCAGCCCAGCCTGGGCGACAGCTTGGAGAGCATCCCCAGCCTGAGCCAAT
CCCCGGAGCCTGGACGACGGGGTGATCCTGACACCGCGCCTCCATCCGAGCGCCGGGTACCGCGGGCCCG
GGATCCACCGGTCGCCACCATGGTGAGCAAGGGCGAGGAGGATAACATGGCCTCTCTCCCAGCGACACAT
GAGTTACACATCTTTGGCTCCATCAACGGTGTGGACTTTGACATGGTGGGTCAGGGCACCGGCAATCCAA
ATGATGGTTATGAGGAGTTAAACCTGAAGTCCACCAAGGGTGACCTCCAGTTCTCCCCCTGGATTCTGGT
CCCTCATATCGGGTATGGCTTCCATCAGTACCTGCCCTACCCTGACGGGATGTCGCCTTTCCAGGCCGCC
ATGGTAGATGGCTCCGGCTACCAAGTCCATCGCACAATGCAGTTTGAAGATGGTGCCTCCCTTACTGTTA
ACTACCGCTACACCTACGAGGGAAGCCACATCAAAGGAGAGGCCCAGGTGAAGGGGACTGGTTTCCCTGC
TGACGGTCCTGTGATGACCAACTCGCTGACCGCTGCGGACTGGTGCAGGTCGAAGAAGACTTACCCCAAC
GACAAAACCATCATCAGTACCTTTAAGTGGAGTTACACCACTGGAAATGGCAAGCGCTACCGGAGCACTG
CGCGGACCACCTACACCTTTGCCAAGCCAATGGCGGCTAACTATCTGAAGAACCAGCCGATGTACGTGTT
CCGTAAGACGGAGCTCAAGCACTCCAAGACCGAGCTCAACTTCAAGGAGTGGCAAAAGGCCTTTACCGAT
GTGATGGGCATGGACGAGCTGTACAAGTAAGCGGCCGCGACTCTAGATCATAATCAGCCATACCACATTT
GTAGAGGTTTTACTTGCTTTAAAAAACCTCCCACACCTCCCCCTGAACCTGAAACATAAAATGAATGCAA
TTGTTGTTGTTAACTTGTTTATTGCAGCTTATAATGGTTACAAATAAAGCAATAGCATCACAAATTTCAC
AAATAAAGCATTTTTTTCACTGCATTCTAGTTGTGGTTTGTCCAAACTCATCAATGTATCTTAAGGCGTA
AATTGTAAGCGTTAATATTTTGTTAAAATTCGCGTTAAATTTTTGTTAAATCAGCTCATTTTTTAACCAA
TAGGCCGAAATCGGCAAAATCCCTTATAAATCAAAAGAATAGACCGAGATAGGGT
[37 nt withheld, positions 2086-2122]
AAAGAACGTGGACTCCAACGTCAAAGG
[49 nt withheld, positions 2150-2198]
T
[91 nt withheld, positions 2200-2290]
G
[124 nt withheld, positions 2292-2415]
CAGGTGGCACTTTTCGGGGAAATGTGCGCGGAACCCCTATTTGTTTATTTTTCTAAATACATTCAAATAT
GTATCCGCTCATGAGACAATAACCCTGATAAATGCTTCAATAATATTGAAAAAGGAAGAGTCCTGAGGCG
GAAAGAACCAGCTGTGGAATGTGTGTCAGTTAGGGTGTGGAAAGTCCCCAGGCTCCCCAGCAGGCAGAAG
TATGCAAAGCATGCATCTCAATTAGTCAGCAACCAGGTGTGGAAAGTCCCCAGGCTCCCCAGCAGGCAGA
AGTATGCAAAGCATGCATCTCAATTAGTCAGCAACCATAGTCCCGCCCCTAACTCCGCCCATCCCGCCCC
TAACTCCGCCCAGTTCCGCCCATTCTCCGCCCCATGGCTGACTAATTTTTTTTATTTATGCAGAGGCCGA
GGCCGCCTCGGCCTCTGAGCTATTCCAGAAGTAGTGAGGAGGCTTTTTTGGAGGCCTAGGCTTTTGCAAA
GATCGATCAAGAGACAGGATGAGGATCGTTTCGCATGATTGAACAAGATGGATTGCACGCAGGTTCTCCG
GCCGCTTGGGTGGAGAGGCTATTCGGCTATGACTGGGCACAACAGACAATCGGCTGCTCTGATGCCGCCG
TGTTCCGGCTGTCAGCGCAGGGGCGCCCGGTTCTTTTTGTCAAGACCGACCTGTCCGGTGCCCTGAATGA
ACTGCAAGACGAGGCAGCGCGGCTATCGTGGCTGGCCACGACGGGCGTTCCTTGCGCAGCTGTGCTCGAC
GTTGTCACTGAAGCGGGAAGGGACTGGCTGCTATTGGGCGAAGTGCCGGGGCAGGATCTCCTGTCATCTC
ACCTTGCTCCTGCCGAGAAAGTATCCATCATGGCTGATGCAATGCGGCGGCTGCATACGCTTGATCCGGC
TACCTGCCCATTCGACCACCAAGCGAAACATCGCATCGAGCGAGCACGTACTCGGATGGAAGCCGGTCTT
GTCGATCAGGATGATCTGGACGAAGAGCATCAGGGGCTCGCGCCAGCCGAACTGTTCGCCAGGCTCAAGG
CGAGCATGCCCGACGGCGAGGATCTCGTCGTGACCCATGGCGATGCCTGCTTGCCGAATATCATGGTGGA
AAATGGCCGCTTTTCTGGATTCATCGACTGTGGCCGGCTGGGTGTGGCGGACCGCTATCAGGACATAGCG
TTGGCTACCCGTGATATTGCTGAAGAGCTTGGCGGCGAATGGGCTGACCGCTTCCTCGTGCTTTACGGTA
TCGCCGCTCCCGATTCGCAGCGCATCGCCTTCTATCGCCTTCTTGACGAGTTCTTCTGAGCGGGACTCTG
GGGTTCGAAATGACCGACCAAGCGACGCCCAACCTGCCATCACGAGATTTCGATTCCACCGCCGCCTTCT
ATGAAAGGTTGGGCTTCGGAATCGTTTTCCGGGACGCCGGCTGGATGATCCTCCAGCGCGGGGATCTCAT
GCTGGAGTTCTTCGCCCACCCTAGGGGGAGGCTAACTGAAACACGGAAGGAGACAATACCGGAAGGAACC
CGCGCTATGACGGCAATAAAAAGACAGAATAAAACGCACGGTGTTGGGTCGTTTGTTCATAAACGCGGGG
TTCGGTCCCAGGGCTGGCACTCTGTCGATACCCCACCGAGACCCCATTGGGGCCAATACGCCCGCGTTTC
TTCCTTTTCCCCACCCCACCCCCCAAGTTCGGGTGAAGGCCCAGGGCTCGCAGCCAACGTCGGGGCGGCA
GGCCCTGCCATAGCCTCAGGTTACTCATATATACTTTAGATTGATTTAAAACTTCATTTTTAATTTAAAA
GGATCTAGGTGAAGATCCTTTTTGATAATCTCATGACCAAAATCCCTTAACGTGAGTTTTCGTTCCACTG
AGCGTCAGACCCCGTAGAAAAGATCAAAGGATCTTCTTGAGATCCTTTTTTTCTGCGCGTAATCTGCTGC
TTGCAAACAAAAAAACCACCGCTACCAGCGGTGGTTTGTTTGCCGGATCAAGAGCTACCAACTCTTTTTC
CGAAGGTAACTGGCTTCAGCAGAGCGCAGATACCAAATACTGTTCTTCTAGTGTAGCCGTAGTTAGGCCA
CCACTTCAAGAACTCTGTAGCACCGCCTACATACCTCGCTCTGCTAATCCTGTTACCAGTGGCTGCTGCC
AGTGGCGATAAGTCGTGTCTTACCGGGTTGGACTCAAGACGATAGTTACCGGATAAGGCGCAGCGGTCGG
GCTGAACGGGGGGTTCGTGCACACAGCCCAGCTTGGAGCGAACGACCTACACCGAACTGAGATACCTACA
GCGTGAGCTATGAGAAAGCGCCACGCTTCCCGAAGGGAGAAAGGCGGACAGGTATCCGGTAAGCGGCAGG
GTCGGAACAGGAGAGCGCACGAGGGAGCTTCCAGGGGGAAACGCCTGGTATCTTTATAGTCCTGTCGGGT
TTCGCCACCTCTGACTTGAGCGTCGATTTTTGTGATGCTCGTCAGGGGGGCGGAGCCTATGGAAAAACGC
CAGCAACGCGGCCTTTTTACGGTTCCTGGCCTTTTGCTGGCCTTTTGCTCACATGTTCTTTCCTGCGTTA
TCCCCTGATTCTGTGGATAACCGTATTACCGCCATGCATTAGTTATTAATAGTAATCAATTACGGGGTCA
TTAGTTCATAGCCCATATATGGAGTTCCG
Features (pLannotate 1.2.2; 17 found; start..end, strand, type, name):
      1..304     +  enhancer       CMV enhancer: human cytomegalovirus immediate early enhancer
    305..508     +  promoter       CMV promoter: human cytomegalovirus (CMV) immediate early promoter
    531..558     +  misc_feature   MCS (fragment): multiple cloning site
    559..963     +  CDS            Rtn2 (fragment): RTN2_RAT - Also known as Nspl1 From Rattus norvegicus (Rat).
    966..992     +  misc_feature   MCS (fragment): multiple cloning site
   1000..1707    +  CDS            mNeonGreen: mNeonGreen is a basic (constitutively fluorescent) green/yellow fluorescent protein published in 2013, derived from Branchiostoma lanceolatum. It is reported to be a very rapidly-maturing monomer with moderate acid sensitivity.
   1726..1809    +  CDS            large T antigen (fragment): large T antigen from SV40 (simian virus 40)
   1832..1953    +  polyA_signal   SV40 poly(A) signal: SV40 polyadenylation signal
   1987..2415    -  rep_origin     f1 ori (sequence partly withheld): f1 bacteriophage origin of replication; arrow indicates direction of (+) strand synthesis
   2442..2546    +  promoter       AmpR promoter: bla
   2548..2905    +  promoter       SV40 promoter: SV40 enhancer and early promoter
   2940..3734    +  CDS            NeoR/KanR: aminoglycoside phosphotransferase from Tn5; aph(3')-II (or nptII); confers resistance to neomycin, kanamycin, and G418 (Geneticin®)
   3755..3907    +  CDS            ble (fragment): BLE_KLEPN - Experimental evidence at protein level: Swiss-Prot protein existence level 1. Binding protein with a strong affinity to the bleomycin family of antibiotics. Binds to CL990; an antimitotic-antibiotic compound. From Klebsiella pneumoniae.
   3966..4013    +  polyA_signal   HSV TK poly(A) signal: herpes simplex virus thymidine kinase polyadenylation signal (Cole and Stacy, 1985)
   4104..4120    -  polyA_signal   bGH poly(A) signal (fragment): bovine growth hormone polyadenylation signal
   4342..4930    +  rep_origin     ori: high-copy-number ColE1/pMB1/pBR322/pUC origin of replication
   5045..5104    +  enhancer       CMV enhancer (fragment): human cytomegalovirus immediate early enhancer
