[The description below was written by a language model from this plasmid's Addgene catalogue record and pLannotate feature annotations shown in this document.]
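Description:
Rtn2b-NTD1-135-mNeon is a 5,104 bp mammalian expression plasmid built on the mNeonGreen-N1 backbone, an N1-style vector in which an inserted coding sequence is fused in frame to the N-terminus of a downstream fluorescent protein. It replicates in E. coli from a high-copy ColE1/pUC-type origin and also carries an f1 phage origin. Selection relies on a single NeoR/KanR (Tn5 aminoglycoside phosphotransferase) gene placed behind tandem bacterial (bla) and SV40 early promoters and terminated by the HSV TK polyadenylation signal. This arrangement gives kanamycin resistance in bacteria and should allow G418 selection in mammalian cells.

The payload is a 405 bp fragment encoding amino acids 1 to 135 of human Reticulon 2 isoform B (RTN2), the N-terminal domain of this ER membrane-shaping protein, cloned between XhoI and KpnI sites that both remain intact. Transcription is driven by the CMV immediate early enhancer and promoter. The insert is followed by a short stretch of residual polylinker and then the mNeonGreen coding sequence, giving a C-terminally tagged green/yellow fluorescent fusion, with an SV40 poly(A) signal ending the transcript. The automated annotation labels the insert as a rat Rtn2 fragment, which reflects its closest database match; the catalogue entry identifies it as human. Small annotated fragments of SV40 large T antigen, ble and the bGH poly(A) signal appear to be backbone remnants or partial matches rather than functional elements.

The construct is suited to live-cell or fixed-cell imaging of where the isolated Rtn2b N-terminal domain localizes. It was deposited with a study of ER morphology in developing mammalian axons.
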