Addgene plasmid #186602: Rtn2b-NTD1-135-mNeon
Purpose: Encodes human Reticulon 2 isoform B N-terminal domain aa 1 to 135 fused to mNeonGreen
Depositing lab: Gia Voeltz. Depositing organization: University of Colorado, Boulder. Publication: The ER ladder is a unique morphological feature of developing mammalian axons. Zamponi E, Meehl JB, Voeltz GK. Dev Cell. 2022 Jun 6;57(11):1369-1382.e6. doi: 10.1016/j.devcel.2022.05.002. Epub 2022 May 23. PubMed 35609616.
Backbone
  Vector backbone: mNeonGreen-N1
  Total vector size (bp): 5104
  Vector type: Mammalian Expression
Growth in bacteria
  Bacterial resistance: Kanamycin, 50 μg/mL
  Growth temperature: 37°C
  Growth strain: DH5alpha
  Copy number: Unknown
Gene/Insert
  Gene/Insert name: Human Reticulon 2 isoform B amino acids 1 to 135 (alt name: Rtn2b-NTD1-135)
  Species: H. sapiens (human)
  Insert size (bp): 405
  GenBank ID: NM_206900.3
  Entrez Gene: RTN2 (a.k.a. NSP2, NSPL1, NSPLI, SPG12)
  Promoter: CMV
  Tag / fusion protein: mNeonGreen (C terminal on backbone)
  Cloning method: Restriction Enzyme; 5′ cloning site XhoI (not destroyed); 3′ cloning site KpnI (not destroyed)
  Sequencing primers: 5′ CGTGTACGGTGGGAGGT; 3′ GAGCCAAAGATGTGTAACTCATGTGT
Terms and licenses: Academic/Nonprofit Terms; Industry Terms: Not Available to Industry
How to cite: Rtn2b-NTD1-135-mNeon was a gift from Gia Voeltz (Addgene plasmid # 186602 ; http://n2t.net/addgene:186602 ; RRID:Addgene_186602)
